Addgene plasmid #233195: pMXs-LNI (with mNgn2x3HA)
Purpose: Retroviral expression of Lhx3, Ngn2x3HA, and Isl1 for motor neuron reprogramming
Depositing lab: Kate Galloway. Depositing organization: Massachusetts Institute of Technology. Publication: Compact transcription factor cassettes generate functional, engraftable motor neurons by direct conversion. Wang NB, Adewumi HO, Lende-Dorn BA, Beitz AM, O'Shea TM, Galloway KE. Cell Syst. 2025 Mar 10:101206. doi: 10.1016/j.cels.2025.101206. PubMed 40086435.
Backbone
  Vector backbone: pMXs-gw
  Vector type: Mammalian Expression, Retroviral
Growth in bacteria
  Bacterial resistance: Ampicillin, 100 μg/mL
  Growth temperature: 30°C
  Growth strain: NEB Stable
  Copy number: High Copy
Gene/Insert
  Gene/Insert name: mLhx3-P2A-mNgn2x3HA-T2A-Isl1
  Species: M. musculus (mouse)
  Entrez Gene: Neurog2 (a.k.a. Atoh4, Math4A, bHLHa8, ngn-2, ngn2); Isl1; Lhx3 (a.k.a. Lim3, P-LIM, mLIM3, mLim-3)
  Tag / fusion protein: x3HA (C terminal on insert)
  Cloning method: Gateway Cloning
Terms and licenses: Academic/Nonprofit Terms; Industry Terms: Not Available to Industry
How to cite: pMXs-LNI (with mNgn2x3HA) was a gift from Kate Galloway (Addgene plasmid # 233195 ; http://n2t.net/addgene:233195 ; RRID:Addgene_233195)
