[The description below was written by a language model from this plasmid's Addgene catalogue record and pLannotate feature annotations shown in this document.]
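Description:
pMXs-LNI (with mNgn2x3HA) is a Moloney murine leukemia virus-based gammaretroviral expression vector built on the Gateway-compatible pMXs-gw backbone. It delivers three motor neuron transcription factors to mammalian cells from a single transcript. In bacteria it is maintained through a high-copy ColE1/pUC-type origin and selected with ampicillin via the β-lactamase gene and its bla promoter. The record lists a recombination-deficient cloning strain as the host, which is common for plasmids carrying repeated LTR sequences.

The viral portion begins with a 5' MMLV LTR, followed by the Ψ packaging signal, a truncated gag lacking its start codon, and a pol-derived region containing a splice acceptor. Together these allow the genomic RNA to be packaged when gag, pol and env are supplied in trans, and support expression of the downstream insert. No internal promoter is annotated, so transcription presumably comes from the 5' LTR, as is usual for pMXs vectors.

The insert sits between attB1 and attB2 sites left by Gateway recombination. It is a polycistronic open reading frame encoding mouse Lhx3, Neurog2 (Ngn2) with a C-terminal triple HA tag, and Isl1, separated by P2A and T2A ribosome-skipping peptides so that the three proteins are produced separately. The 2A and HA elements are not called in the feature table, but they fit the gaps between the coding sequences. The automated annotation matched Isl1 to the human protein, whereas the catalogue lists the insert as mouse. A WPRE downstream enhances transcript expression, and the cassette ends with the 3' LTR region.

The construct is intended for retroviral transduction to drive direct conversion of cells into motor neurons, with the HA tag allowing detection of Ngn2.
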