Features (pLannotate 1.2.2; 18 found; start..end, strand, type, name):
    198..216     -  misc_feature   MCS (fragment): pBluescript multiple cloning site
    222..246     +  protein_bind   attB1: mutant version of attB; recombination site for the Gateway® BP reaction BP Clonase™
    295..1494    +  CDS            Lhx3: LHX3_MOUSE - Also known as Lim-3, Lim3, Plim. Experimental evidence at protein level: Swiss-Prot protein existence level 1. Required for the establishment of the specialized cells of the pituitary gland and the nervous system (By similarity). Involved in the development of interneurons and motor neurons in cooperation with LDB1 and ISL1. Acts as a transcriptional activator. Binds to and activates the promoter of the alpha-glycoprotein gene, and synergistically enhances transcription from the prolactin promoter in cooperation with Pou1f1/Pit-1. From Mus musculus (Mouse).
   1561..2349    +  CDS            Neurog2: NGN2_MOUSE - Also known as Ath4a, Atoh4, Ngn2. Experimental evidence at protein level: Swiss-Prot protein existence level 1. Transcriptional regulator. Involved in neuronal differentiation. Activates transcription by binding to the E box (5'- CANNTG-3'). From Mus musculus (Mouse).
   2551..3597    +  CDS            ISL1: ISL1_HUMAN - Experimental evidence at protein level: Swiss-Prot protein existence level 1. DNA-binding transcriptional activator. Recognizes and binds to the consensus octamer binding site 5'-ATAATTAA-3' in promoter of target genes. Plays a fundamental role in the gene regulatory network essential for retinal ganglion cell (RGC) differentiation. Cooperates with the transcription factor POU4F2 to achieve maximal levels of expression of RGC target genes and RGC fate specification in the developing retina. Involved in the specification of motor neurons in cooperation with LHX3 and LDB1. Binds to
   3614..3638    -  protein_bind   attB2: mutant version of attB; recombination site for the Gateway® BP reaction BP Clonase™
   3655..4243    +  misc_feature   WPRE: woodchuck hepatitis virus posttranscriptional regulatory element
   4301..4422    +  LTR            3' LTR (ΔU3) (fragment): self-inactivating 3' long terminal repeat (LTR) from Moloney murine leukemia virus
   4423..4892    +  LTR            LTR: long terminal repeat from Moloney murine leukemia virus
   4958..5010    -  CDS            lacI (fragment): lac repressor; lacI; The lac repressor binds to the lac operator to inhibit transcription in E. coli. This inhibition can be relieved by adding lactose or isopropyl-β-D-thiogalactopyranoside (IPTG).
   5193..5781    -  rep_origin     ori: high-copy-number ColE1/pMB1/pBR322/pUC origin of replication
   5945..6805    -  CDS            AmpR: β-lactamase; bla; confers resistance to ampicillin, carbenicillin, and related antibiotics
   6806..6910    -  promoter       AmpR promoter: bla
   6940..7533    +  LTR            LTR: long terminal repeat from Moloney murine leukemia virus
   7596..7795    +  misc_feature   MMLV Ψ: packaging signal of Moloney murine leukemia virus (MMLV)
   7847..7935    +  misc_feature   MESV Ψ (fragment): packaging signal of murine embryonic stem cell virus
   8012..8428    +  CDS            gag (truncated): truncated Moloney murine leukemia virus (MMLV) gag gene lacking the start codon
   8438..179     +  misc_feature   pol region (across the origin): Moloney murine leukemia virus (MMLV) pol region containing the splice acceptor site
>Addgene plasmid #233195 | pMXs-LNI (with mNgn2x3HA) | addgene full sequence | sequence record 462994 | Addgene NGS Result
TCGGCGACACAGTGTGGGTCCGCCGACACCAGACTAAGAACCTAGAACCTCGCTGGAAAGGACCTTACAC
AGTCCTGCTGACCACCCCCACCGCCCTCAAAGTAGACGGCATCGCAGCTTGGATACACGCCGCCCACGTG
AAGGCTGCCGACCCCGGGGGTGGACCATCCTCTAGACTGCCGGATCTAGCTAGTTAATCGACGGTATCGA
TAAGCTATCAAACAAGTTTGTACAAAAAAGCAGGCTCCACCATGGGAACCAATTCAGTCGACTGGATCCG
GTACTACTGCCACCATGCTGCTAGAAGCAGAACTCGATTGCCACCGAGAGAGGCCCGGTGCCCCTGGAGC
TTCTGCCCTCTGTACCTTCAGCAGGACTCCAGAGATCCCGATGTGTGCAGGCTGTGACCAGCACATCTTG
GACCGTTTCATCCTTAAGGCTCTGGACCGACATTGGCACAGCAAGTGTCTCAAGTGCAGTGACTGCCACG
TCCCTCTGGCTGAGCGCTGCTTCAGCCGCGGGGAGAGCGTCTACTGCAAAGACGACTTCTTTAAGCGCTT
CGGGACCAAGTGCGCCGCATGCCAGCTGGGCATCCCGCCCACGCAGGTGGTGCGCCGCGCCCAGGACTTC
GTGTACCACCTGCATTGCTTCGCCTGCGTGGTCTGCAAGCGGCAGCTGGCCACGGGCGACGAGTTCTACC
TCATGGAAGACAGCCGGCTGGTGTGCAAGGCGGACTACGAAACAGCCAAGCAGCGAGAAGCCGAGGCCAC
AGCCAAGCGGCCGCGCACCACCATCACCGCCAAGCAGCTGGAGACGCTGAAGAGCGCCTACAACACTTCG
CCCAAGCCGGCGCGCCACGTGCGCGAGCAGCTCTCCTCCGAGACTGGCCTGGACATGCGAGTGGTGCAGG
TGTGGTTCCAGAATCGCCGGGCTAAGGAAAAGAGACTGAAGAAAGACGCTGGCCGGCAGCGCTGGGGACA
GTATTTCCGCAATATGAAGCGCTCCCGCGGCAGTTCCAAGTCCGACAAGGACAGCATCCAGGAGGGACAA
GACAGCGACGCCGAAGTCTCCTTCACTGATGAGCCGTCCATGGCTGACATGGGGCCTGCTAATGGCCTGT
ACAGCAGCCTGGGAGAGCCTGCCCCTGCGTTGGGCCGGCCCGTAGGAGGCCTGGGCAGCTTTACCCTGGA
TCACGGAGGCTTGACGGGTCCAGAGCAGTACCGAGAGCTACGCCCAGGCAGCCCCTATGGCATCCCCCCA
TCTCCTGCAGCCCCCCAGAGCCTTCCTGGCCCCCAGCCTCTCCTCTCCAGCCTGGTATACCCAGACACCA
ACTTGAGCCTTGTCCCTTCAGGGCCCCCAGGTGGACCCCCACCCATGAGGGTGCTGGCTGGAAATGGGCC
CAGCTCCGACCTGTCCACAGAGAGCAGTTCTGGCTACCCAGACTTTCCTGCTAGCCCTGCTTCCTGGCTG
GATGAAGTAGACCATGCTCAGTTCGGAAGCGGAGCTACTAACTTCAGCCTGCTGAAGCAGGCTGGAGACG
TGGAGGAGAACCCTGGACCTATGTTCGTCAAATCTGAGACTCTGGAGTTGAAGGAGGAAGAGGAGGTACT
GATGCTGCTGGGCTCGGCTTCCCCGGCCTCGGCGACCCTGACCCCGATGTCCTCCAGCGCGGACGAGGAG
GAGGACGAGGAGCTGCGCCGGCCGGGCTCCGCGCGTGGGCAGCGTGGAGCGGAAGCCGGGCAGGGGGTGC
AGGGCAGTCCGGCGTCGGGTGCCGGGGGTTGCCGGCCAGGGCGGCTGCTGGGCCTGATGCACGAGTGCAA
GCGTCGCCCGTCGCGCTCACGGGCCGTCTCCCGAGGTGCCAAGACGGCGGAGACGGTGCAGCGCATCAAG
AAGACCCGCAGGCTCAAGGCCAACAACCGCGAGCGCAACCGCATGCACAACCTAAACGCCGCGCTGGACG
CGCTGCGCGAGGTGCTGCCCACCTTCCCCGAGGATGCCAAGCTCACGAAGATCGAGACGCTGCGCTTCGC
CCACAATTACATCTGGGCGCTCACCGAGACTCTGCGCCTGGCGGACCACTGCGCCGGCGCCGGTGGCCTC
CAGGGGGCGCTCTTCACGGAGGCGGTGCTCCTGAGCCCGGGAGCTGCGCTCGGCGCCAGCGGGGACAGCC
CTTCTCCACCTTCCTCCTGGAGCTGCACCAACAGCCCGGCGTCATCCTCCAACTCCACGTCCCCATACAG
CTGCACTTTATCGCCCGCTAGCCCCGGGTCAGACGTGGACTACTGGCAGCCCCCACCTCCGGAGAAGCAT
CGTTATGCGCCTCACCTGCCCCTCGCCAGGGACTGTATCGGGTCTGGCTCCGGATCAAGTGGTGGCAGCG
GATCAGGATATCCATACGATGTACCAGACTATGCGGGATCGGGTTACCCCTACGACGTCCCCGACTACGC
CGGCTCCGGCTACCCCTACGACGTCCCTGATTATGCTGGCAGTGGTGAGGGCAGAGGAAGTCTGCTAACA
TGCGGTGACGTCGAGGAGAATCCTGGCCCAATGGGAGACATGGGCGATCCACCAAAAAAAAAACGTCTGA
TTTCCCTGTGTGTTGGTTGCGGCAATCAAATTCACGACCAGTATATTCTGAGGGTTTCTCCGGATTTGGA
GTGGCATGCAGCATGTTTGAAATGTGCGGAGTGTAATCAGTATTTGGACGAAAGCTGTACGTGCTTTGTT
AGGGATGGGAAAACCTACTGTAAAAGAGATTATATCAGGTTGTACGGGATCAAATGCGCCAAGTGCAGCA
TAGGCTTCAGCAAGAACGACTTCGTGATGCGCGCCCGCTCTAAGGTGTACCACATCGAGTGTTTCCGCTG
TGTAGCCTGCAGCCGACAGCTCATCCCGGGAGACGAATTCGCCCTGCGGGAGGATGGGCTTTTCTGCCGT
GCAGACCACGATGTGGTGGAGAGAGCCAGCCTGGGAGCTGGAGATCCTCTCAGTCCCTTGCATCCAGCGC
GGCCTCTGCAAATGGCAGCCGAACCCATCTCGGCTAGGCAGCCAGCTCTGCGGCCGCACGTCCACAAGCA
GCCGGAGAAGACCACCCGAGTGCGGACTGTGCTCAACGAGAAGCAGCTGCACACCTTGCGGACCTGCTAT
GCCGCCAACCCTCGGCCAGATGCGCTCATGAAGGAGCAACTAGTGGAGATGACGGGCCTCAGTCCCAGAG
TCATCCGAGTGTGGTTTCAAAACAAGCGGTGCAAGGACAAGAAACGCAGCATCATGATGAAGCAGCTCCA
GCAGCAGCAACCCAACGACAAAACTAATATCCAGGGGATGACAGGAACTCCCATGGTGGCTGCTAGTCCG
GAGAGACATGATGGTGGTTTACAGGCTAACCCAGTAGAGGTGCAAAGTTACCAGCCGCCCTGGAAAGTAC
TGAGTGACTTCGCCTTGCAAAGCGACATAGATCAGCCTGCTTTTCAGCAACTGGTCAATTTTTCAGAAGG
AGGACCAGGCTCTAATTCTACTGGCAGTGAAGTAGCATCGATGTCCTCGCAGCTCCCAGATACACCCAAC
AGCATGGTAGCCAGTCCTATTGAGGCATGACGCTGATATCTAGACCCAGCTTTCTTGTACAAAGTGGTTC
GATAGCTTATCGATAATCAACCTCTGGATTACAAAATTTGTGAAAGATTGACTGGTATTCTTAACTATGT
TGCTCCTTTTACGCTATGTGGATACGCTGCTTTAATGCCTTTGTATCATGCTATTGCTTCCCGTATGGCT
TTCATTTTCTCCTCCTTGTATAAATCCTGGTTGCTGTCTCTTTATGAGGAGTTGTGGCCCGTTGTCAGGC
AACGTGGCGTGGTGTGCACTGTGTTTGCTGACGCAACCCCCACTGGTTGGGGCATTGCCACCACCTGTCA
GCTCCTTTCCGGGACTTTCGCTTTCCCCCTCCCTATTGCCACGGCGGAACTCATCGCCGCCTGCCTTGCC
CGCTGCTGGACAGGGGCTCGGCTGTTGGGCACTGACAATTCCGTGGTGTTGTCGGGGAAATCATCGTCCT
TTCCTTGGCTGCTCGCCTGTGTTGCCACCTGGATTCTGCGCGGGACGTCCTTCTGCTACGTCCCTTCGGC
CCTCAATCCAGCGGACCTTCCTTCCCGCGGCCTGCTGCCGGCTCTGCGGCCTCTTCCGCGTCTTCGCCTT
CGCCCTCAGACGAGTCGGATCTCCCTTTGGGCCGCCTCCCCGCATCGATACCGTCGACGATAAAATAAAA
GATTTTATTTAGTCTCCAGAAAAAGGGGGGAATGAAAGACCCCACCTGTAGGTTTGGCAAGCTAGCTTAA
GTAACGCCATTTTGCAAGGCATGGAAAAATACATAACTGAGAATAGAGAAGTTCAGATCAAGGTCAGGAA
CAGATGGAACAGCTGAATATGGGCCAAACAGGATATCTGTGGTAAGCAGTTCCTGCCCCGGCTCAGGGCC
AAGAACAGATGGAACAGCTGAATATGGGCCAAACAGGATATCTGTGGTAAGCAGTTCCTGCCCCGGCTCA
GGGCCAAGAACAGATGGTCCCCAGATGCGGTCCAGCCCTCAGCAGTTTCTAGAGAACCATCAGATGTTTC
CAGGGTGCCCCAAGGACCTGAAATGACCCTGTGCCTTATTTGAACTAACCAATCAGTTCGCTTCTCGCTT
CTGTTCGCGCGCTTCTGCTCCCCGAGCTCAATAAAAGAGCCCACAACCCCTCACTCGGGGCGCCAGTCCT
CCGATTGACTGAGTCGCCCGGGTACCCGTGTATCCAATAAACCCTCTTGCAGTTGCATCCGACTTGTGGT
CTCGCTGTTCCTTGGGAGGGTCTCCTCTGAGTGATTGACTACCCGTCAGCGGGGGTCTTTCACATGCAGC
ATGTATCAAAATTAATTTGGTTTTTTTTCTTAAGTATTTACATTAAATGGCCATAGTTGCATTAATGAAT
CGGCCAACGCGCGGGGAGAGGCGGTTTGCGTATTGGGCGCTCTTCCGCTTCCTCGCTCACTGACTCGCTG
CGCTCGGTCGTTCGGCTGCGGCGAGCGGTATCAGCTCACTCAAAGGCGGTAATACGGTTATCCACAGAAT
CAGGGGATAACGCAGGAAAGAACATGTGAGCAAAAGGCCAGCAAAAGGCCAGGAACCGTAAAAAGGCCGC
GTTGCTGGCGTTTTTCCATAGGCTCCGCCCCCCTGACGAGCATCACAAAAATCGACGCTCAAGTCAGAGG
TGGCGAAACCCGACAGGACTATAAAGATACCAGGCGTTTCCCCCTGGAAGCTCCCTCGTGCGCTCTCCTG
TTCCGACCCTGCCGCTTACCGGATACCTGTCCGCCTTTCTCCCTTCGGGAAGCGTGGCGCTTTCTCATAG
CTCACGCTGTAGGTATCTCAGTTCGGTGTAGGTCGTTCGCTCCAAGCTGGGCTGTGTGCACGAACCCCCC
GTTCAGCCCGACCGCTGCGCCTTATCCGGTAACTATCGTCTTGAGTCCAACCCGGTAAGACACGACTTAT
CGCCACTGGCAGCAGCCACTGGTAACAGGATTAGCAGAGCGAGGTATGTAGGCGGTGCTACAGAGTTCTT
GAAGTGGTGGCCTAACTACGGCTACACTAGAAGAACAGTATTTGGTATCTGCGCTCTGCTGAAGCCAGTT
ACCTTCGGAAAAAGAGTTGGTAGCTCTTGATCCGGCAAACAAACCACCGCTGGTAGCGGTGGTTTTTTTG
TTTGCAAGCAGCAGATTACGCGCAGAAAAAAAGGATCTCAAGAAGATCCTTTGATCTTTTCTACGGGGTC
TGACGCTCAGTGGAACGAAAACTCACGTTAAGGGATTTTGGTCATGAGATTATCAAAAAGGATCTTCACC
TAGATCCTTTTGCGGCCGGCCGCAAATCAATCTAAAGTATATATGAGTAAACTTGGTCTGACAGTTACCA
ATGCTTAATCAGTGAGGCACCTATCTCAGCGATCTGTCTATTTCGTTCATCCATAGTTGCCTGACTCCCC
GTCGTGTAGATAACTACGATACGGGAGGGCTTACCATCTGGCCCCAGTGCTGCAATGATACCGCGAGACC
CACGCTCACCGGCTCCAGATTTATCAGCAATAAACCAGCCAGCCGGAAGGGCCGAGCGCAGAAGTGGTCC
TGCAACTTTATCCGCCTCCATCCAGTCTATTAATTGTTGCCGGGAAGCTAGAGTAAGTAGTTCGCCAGTT
AATAGTTTGCGCAACGTTGTTGCCATTGCTACAGGCATCGTGGTGTCACGCTCGTCGTTTGGTATGGCTT
CATTCAGCTCCGGTTCCCAACGATCAAGGCGAGTTACATGATCCCCCATGTTGTGCAAAAAAGCGGTTAG
CTCCTTCGGTCCTCCGATCGTTGTCAGAAGTAAGTTGGCCGCAGTGTTATCACTCATGGTTATGGCAGCA
CTGCATAATTCTCTTACTGTCATGCCATCCGTAAGATGCTTTTCTGTGACTGGTGAGTACTCAACCAAGT
CATTCTGAGAATAGTGTATGCGGCGACCGAGTTGCTCTTGCCCGGCGTCAATACGGGATAATACCGCGCC
ACATAGCAGAACTTTAAAAGTGCTCATCATTGGAAAACGTTCTTCGGGGCGAAAACTCTCAAGGATCTTA
CCGCTGTTGAGATCCAGTTCGATGTAACCCACTCGTGCACCCAACTGATCTTCAGCATCTTTTACTTTCA
CCAGCGTTTCTGGGTGAGCAAAAACAGGAAGGCAAAATGCCGCAAAAAAGGGAATAAGGGCGACACGGAA
ATGTTGAATACTCATACTCTTCCTTTTTCAATATTATTGAAGCATTTATCAGGGTTATTGTCTCATGAGC
GGATACATATTTGAATGTATTTAGAAAAATAAACAAATAGGGGTTCCGCGCACATTTCCCCGAAAAGTGC
CACCTGCATAATGAAAGACCCCACCTGTAGGTTTGGCAAGCTAGCTTAAGTAACGCCATTTTGCAAGGCA
TGGAAAAATACATAACTGAGAATAGAAAAGTTCAGATCAAGGTCAGGAACAGATGGAACAGCTGAATATG
GGCCAAACAGGATATCTGTGGTAAGCAGTTCCTGCCCCGGCTCAGGGCCAAGAACAGATGGAACAGCTGA
ATATGGGCCAAACAGGATATCTGTGGTAAGCAGTTCCTGCCCCGGCTCAGGGCCAAGAACAGATGGTCCC
CAGATGCGGTCCAGCCCTCAGCAGTTTCTAGAGAACCATCAGATGTTTCCAGGGTGCCCCAAGGACCTGA
AATGACCCTGTGCCTTATTTGAACTAACCAATCAGTTCGCTTCTCGCTTCTGTTCGCGCGCTTCTGCTCC
CCGAGCTCAATAAAAGAGCCCACAACCCCTCACTCGGCGCGCCAGTCCTCCGATTGACTGAGTCGCCCGG
GTACCCGTGTATCCAATAAACCCTCTTGCAGTTGCATCCGACTTGTGGTCTCGCTGTTCCTTGGGAGGGT
CTCCTCTGAGTGATTGACTACCCGTCAGCGGGGGTCTTTCATTTGGGGGCTCGTCCGGGATCGGGAGACC
CCTGCCCAGGGACCACCGACCCACCACCGGGAGGTAAGCTGGCCAGCAACTTATCTGTGTCTGTCCGATT
GTCTAGTGTCTATGACTGATTTTATGCGCCTGCGTCGGTACTAGTTAGCTAACTAGCTCTGTATCTGGCG
GACCCGTGGTGGAACTGACGAGTTCGGAACACCCGGCCGCAACCCTGGGAGACGTCCCAGGGACTTCGGG
GGCCGTTTTTGTGGCCCGACCTGAGTCCAAAAATCCCGATCGTTTTGGACTCTTTGGTGCACCCCCCTAA
TAGGAGGGATATGTGGTTCTGGTAGGAGACGAGAACCTAAAACAGTTCCCGCCTCCGTCTGAATTTTTGC
TTTCGGTTTGGGACCGAAGCCGCGCCGCGCGTCTTGTCTGCTGCAGCATCGTTCTGTGTTGTCTCTGTCT
GACTGTGTTTCTGTATTTGTCTGAAAATTAGGGCCAGACTGTTACCACTCCCTTAAGTTTGACCTTAGGT
CACTGGAAAGATGTCGAGCGGATCGCTCACAACCAGTCGGTAGATGTCAAGAAGAGACGTTGGGTTACCT
TCTGCTCTGCAGAATGGCCAACCTTTAACGTCGGATGGCCGCGAGACGGCACCTTTAACCGAGACCTCAT
CACCCAGGTTAAGATCAAGGTCTTTTCACCTGGCCCGCATGGACACCCAGACCAGGTCCCCTACATCGTG
ACCTGGGAAGCCTTGGCTTTTGACCCCCCTCCCTGGGTCAAGCCCTTTGTACACCCTAAGCCTCCGCCTC
CTCTTCCTCCATCCGCCCCGTCTCTCCCCCTTGAACCTCCTCGTTCGACCCCGCCTCGATCCTCCCTTTA
TCCAGCCCTCACTCCTTCTCTAGGCGCCCCCATATGGCCATATGAGATCTTATATGGGGCACCCCCGCCC
CTTGTAAACTTCCCTGACCCTGACATGACAAGAGTTACTAACAGCCCCTCTCTCCAAGCTCACTTACAGG
CTCTCTACTTAGTCCAGCACGAAGTCTGGAGACCTCTGGCGGCAGCCTACCAAGAACAACTGGACCGACC
GGTGGTACCTCACCCTTACCGAG
