>Addgene plasmid #233195 | pMXs-LNI (with mNgn2x3HA) | depositor partial sequence | sequence record 458777 | mLhx3
ATGCTGCTAGAAGCAGAACTCGATTGCCACCGAGAGAGGCCCGGTGCCCCTGGAGCTTCTGCCCTCTGTA
CCTTCAGCAGGACTCCAGAGATCCCGATGTGTGCAGGCTGTGACCAGCACATCTTGGACCGTTTCATCCT
TAAGGCTCTGGACCGACATTGGCACAGCAAGTGTCTCAAGTGCAGTGACTGCCACGTCCCTCTGGCTGAG
CGCTGCTTCAGCCGCGGGGAGAGCGTCTACTGCAAAGACGACTTCTTTAAGCGCTTCGGGACCAAGTGCG
CCGCATGCCAGCTGGGCATCCCGCCCACGCAGGTGGTGCGCCGCGCCCAGGACTTCGTGTACCACCTGCA
TTGCTTCGCCTGCGTGGTCTGCAAGCGGCAGCTGGCCACGGGCGACGAGTTCTACCTCATGGAAGACAGC
CGGCTGGTGTGCAAGGCGGACTACGAAACAGCCAAGCAGCGAGAAGCCGAGGCCACAGCCAAGCGGCCGC
GCACCACCATCACCGCCAAGCAGCTGGAGACGCTGAAGAGCGCCTACAACACTTCGCCCAAGCCGGCGCG
CCACGTGCGCGAGCAGCTCTCCTCCGAGACTGGCCTGGACATGCGAGTGGTGCAGGTGTGGTTCCAGAAT
CGCCGGGCTAAGGAAAAGAGACTGAAGAAAGACGCTGGCCGGCAGCGCTGGGGACAGTATTTCCGCAATA
TGAAGCGCTCCCGCGGCAGTTCCAAGTCCGACAAGGACAGCATCCAGGAGGGACAAGACAGCGACGCCGA
AGTCTCCTTCACTGATGAGCCGTCCATGGCTGACATGGGGCCTGCTAATGGCCTGTACAGCAGCCTGGGA
GAGCCTGCCCCTGCGTTGGGCCGGCCCGTAGGAGGCCTGGGCAGCTTTACCCTGGATCACGGAGGCTTGA
CGGGTCCAGAGCAGTACCGAGAGCTACGCCCAGGCAGCCCCTATGGCATCCCCCCATCTCCTGCAGCCCC
CCAGAGCCTTCCTGGCCCCCAGCCTCTCCTCTCCAGCCTGGTATACCCAGACACCAACTTGAGCCTTGTC
CCTTCAGGGCCCCCAGGTGGACCCCCACCCATGAGGGTGCTGGCTGGAAATGGGCCCAGCTCCGACCTGT
CCACAGAGAGCAGTTCTGGCTACCCAGACTTTCCTGCTAGCCCTGCTTCCTGGCTGGATGAAGTAGACCA
TGCTCAGTTC
