>Addgene plasmid #233195 | pMXs-LNI (with mNgn2x3HA) | depositor partial sequence | sequence record 458778 | mNgn2x3HA
ATGTTCGTCAAATCTGAGACTCTGGAGTTGAAGGAGGAAGAGGAGGTACTGATGCTGCTGGGCTCGGCTT
CCCCGGCCTCGGCGACCCTGACCCCGATGTCCTCCAGCGCGGACGAGGAGGAGGACGAGGAGCTGCGCCG
GCCGGGCTCCGCGCGTGGGCAGCGTGGAGCGGAAGCCGGGCAGGGGGTGCAGGGCAGTCCGGCGTCGGGT
GCCGGGGGTTGCCGGCCAGGGCGGCTGCTGGGCCTGATGCACGAGTGCAAGCGTCGCCCGTCGCGCTCAC
GGGCCGTCTCCCGAGGTGCCAAGACGGCGGAGACGGTGCAGCGCATCAAGAAGACCCGCAGGCTCAAGGC
CAACAACCGCGAGCGCAACCGCATGCACAACCTAAACGCCGCGCTGGACGCGCTGCGCGAGGTGCTGCCC
ACCTTCCCCGAGGATGCCAAGCTCACGAAGATCGAGACGCTGCGCTTCGCCCACAATTACATCTGGGCGC
TCACCGAGACTCTGCGCCTGGCGGACCACTGCGCCGGCGCCGGTGGCCTCCAGGGGGCGCTCTTCACGGA
GGCGGTGCTCCTGAGCCCGGGAGCTGCGCTCGGCGCCAGCGGGGACAGCCCTTCTCCACCTTCCTCCTGG
AGCTGCACCAACAGCCCGGCGTCATCCTCCAACTCCACGTCCCCATACAGCTGCACTTTATCGCCCGCTA
GCCCCGGGTCAGACGTGGACTACTGGCAGCCCCCACCTCCGGAGAAGCATCGTTATGCGCCTCACCTGCC
CCTCGCCAGGGACTGTATCGGGTCTGGCTCCGGATCAAGTGGTGGCAGCGGATCAGGATATCCATACGAT
GTACCAGACTATGCGGGATCGGGTTACCCCTACGACGTCCCCGACTACGCCGGCTCCGGCTACCCCTACG
ACGTCCCTGATTATGCT
